>Addgene plasmid #42859 | TAL3396 | depositor partial sequence | sequence record 57979 | TAL3396 sequence 2430 bps
TCTAGAGCTAGCACCATGGACTACAAAGACCATGACGGTGATTATAAAGATCATGACATCGATTACAAGG
ATGACGATGACAAGATGGCCCCCAAGAAGAAGAGGAAGGTGGGCATTCACCGCGGGGTACCTATGGTGGA
CTTGAGGACACTCGGTTATTCGCAACAGCAACAGGAGAAAATCAAGCCTAAGGTCAGGAGCACCGTCGCG
CAACACCACGAGGCGCTTGTGGGGCATGGCTTCACTCATGCGCATATTGTCGCGCTTTCACAGCACCCTG
CGGCGCTTGGGACGGTGGCTGTCAAATACCAAGATATGATTGCGGCCCTGCCCGAAGCCACGCACGAGGC
AATTGTAGGGGTCGGTAAACAGTGGTCGGGAGCGCGAGCACTTGAGGCGCTGCTGACTGTGGCGGGTGAG
CTTAGGGGGCCTCCGCTCCAGCTCGACACCGGGCAGCTGCTGAAGATCGCGAAGAGAGGGGGAGTAACAG
CGGTAGAGGCAGTGCACGCCTGGCGCAATGCGCTCACCGGGGCCCCCTTGAACCTGACCCCAGACCAGGT
AGTCGCAATCGCGTCGAACATTGGGGGAAAGCAAGCCCTGGAAACCGTGCAAAGGTTGTTGCCGGTCCTT
TGTCAAGACCACGGCCTTACACCGGAGCAAGTCGTGGCCATTGCATCCCACGACGGTGGCAAACAGGCTC
TTGAGACGGTTCAGAGACTTCTCCCAGTTCTCTGTCAAGCCCACGGGCTGACTCCCGATCAAGTTGTAGC
GATTGCGTCGAACATTGGAGGGAAACAAGCATTGGAGACTGTCCAACGGCTCCTTCCCGTGTTGTGTCAA
GCCCACGGTTTGACGCCTGCACAAGTGGTCGCCATCGCCTCCAATATTGGCGGTAAGCAGGCGCTGGAAA
CAGTACAGCGCCTGCTGCCTGTACTGTGCCAGGATCATGGACTGACCCCAGACCAGGTAGTCGCAATCGC
GAACAATAATGGGGGAAAGCAAGCCCTGGAAACCGTGCAAAGGTTGTTGCCGGTCCTTTGTCAAGACCAC
GGCCTTACACCGGAGCAAGTCGTGGCCATTGCAAGCAACATCGGTGGCAAACAGGCTCTTGAGACGGTTC
AGAGACTTCTCCCAGTTCTCTGTCAAGCCCACGGGCTGACTCCCGATCAAGTTGTAGCGATTGCGTCGAA
CATTGGAGGGAAACAAGCATTGGAGACTGTCCAACGGCTCCTTCCCGTGTTGTGTCAAGCCCACGGTTTG
ACGCCTGCACAAGTGGTCGCCATCGCCTCGAATGGCGGCGGTAAGCAGGCGCTGGAAACAGTACAGCGCC
TGCTGCCTGTACTGTGCCAGGATCATGGACTGACCCCAGACCAGGTAGTCGCAATCGCGAACAATAATGG
GGGAAAGCAAGCCCTGGAAACCGTGCAAAGGTTGTTGCCGGTCCTTTGTCAAGACCACGGCCTTACACCG
GAGCAAGTCGTGGCCATTGCAAGCAATGGGGGTGGCAAACAGGCTCTTGAGACGGTTCAGAGACTTCTCC
CAGTTCTCTGTCAAGCCCACGGGCTGACTCCCGATCAAGTTGTAGCGATTGCGAATAACAATGGAGGGAA
ACAAGCATTGGAGACTGTCCAACGGCTCCTTCCCGTGTTGTGTCAAGCCCACGGTTTGACGCCTGCACAA
GTGGTCGCCATCGCCAACAACAACGGCGGTAAGCAGGCGCTGGAAACAGTACAGCGCCTGCTGCCTGTAC
TGTGCCAGGATCATGGACTGACCCCAGACCAGGTAGTCGCAATCGCGTCAAACGGAGGGGGAAAGCAAGC
CCTGGAAACCGTGCAAAGGTTGTTGCCGGTCCTTTGTCAAGACCACGGCCTTACACCGGAGCAAGTCGTG
GCCATTGCAAATAATAACGGTGGCAAACAGGCTCTTGAGACGGTTCAGAGACTTCTCCCAGTTCTCTGTC
AAGCCCACGGGCTGACTCCCGATCAAGTTGTAGCGATTGCGAATAACAATGGAGGGAAACAAGCATTGGA
GACTGTCCAACGGCTCCTTCCCGTGTTGTGTCAAGCCCACGGTTTGACGCCTGCACAAGTGGTCGCCATC
GCCAACAACAACGGCGGTAAGCAGGCGCTGGAAACAGTACAGCGCCTGCTGCCTGTACTGTGCCAGGATC
ATGGACTGACACCCGAACAGGTGGTCGCCATTGCTTCTAACATCGGAGGACGGCCAGCCTTGGAGTCCAT
CGTAGCCCAATTGTCCAGGCCCGATCCCGCGTTGGCTGCGTTAACGAATGACCATCTGGTGGCGTTGGCA
TGTCTTGGTGGACGACCCGCGCTCGATGCAGTCAAAAAGGGTCTGCCTCATGCTCCCGCATTGATCAAAA
GAACCAACCGGCGGATTCCCGAGAGAACTTCCCATCGAGTCGCGGGATCC
