>Addgene plasmid #42859 | TAL3396 | addgene partial sequence | sequence record 60843 | JDS-TALEN-F 5'-TAGGGGTCGGTAAACAGTGG-3'
TGTGGCGGGTGAGCTTAGGGGGCCTCCGCTCCAGCTCGACACCGGGCAGCTGCTGAAGATCGCGAAGAGA
GGGGGAGTAACAGCGGTAGAGGCAGTGCACGCCTGGCGCAATGCGCTCACCGGGGCCCCCTTGAACCTGA
CCCCAGACCAGGTAGTCGCAATCGCGTCGAACATTGGGGGAAAGCAAGCCCTGGAAACCGTGCAAAGGTT
GTTGCCGGTCCTTTGTCAAGACCACGGCCTTACACCGGAGCAAGTCGTGGCCATTGCATCCCACGACGGT
GGCAAACAGGCTCTTGAGACGGTTCAGAGACTTCTCCCAGTTCTCTGTCAAGCCCACGGGCTGACTCCCG
ATCAAGTTGTAGCGATTGCGTCGAACATTGGAGGGAAACAAGCATTGGAGACTGTCCAACGGCTCCTTCC
CGTGTTGTGTCAAGCCCACGGTTTGACGCCTGCACAAGTGGTCGCCATCGCCTCCAATATTGGCGGTAAG
CAGGCGCTGGAAACAGTACAGCGCCTGCTGCCTGTACTGTGCCAGGATCATGGACTGACCCCAGACCAGG
TAGTCGCAATCGCGAACAATAATGGGGGAAAGCAAGCCCTGGAAACCGTGCAAAGGTTGTTGCCGGTCCT
TTGTCAAGACCACGGCCTTACACCGGAGCAAGTCGTGGCCATTGCAAGCAACATCGGTGGCAAACAGGCT
CTTGAGACGGTTCAGAGACTTCTCCCAGTTCTCTGTCAAGCCCACGGGCTGACTCCCGATCAAGTTGTAG
CGATTGCGTCGAACATTGGAGGGAAACAAGCATTGGA
