[The description below was written by a language model from this plasmid's Addgene catalogue record.]
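Description:
TAL3396 is a TALEN expression plasmid built on the JDS70 backbone (about 6.4 kb without insert), a vector classed as mammalian expression with an additional T7 promoter designation. It is maintained in E. coli as a high-copy plasmid under ampicillin selection. The record contains catalogue fields only, with no feature table, so the origin of replication, polyadenylation signal and other backbone elements are not listed explicitly. The use of a BGH reverse sequencing primer suggests a BGH terminator region downstream of the coding sequence.

The roughly 1.6 kb insert, named ZebrafishCommunity-ywhai-left, encodes an engineered TAL effector repeat array designed to recognise an 18-nucleotide site in the zebrafish (D. rerio) ywhai gene. It was cloned by restriction enzymes into sites that were destroyed in the process. This places the array in frame with backbone-encoded elements: an N-terminal 3X Flag epitope for detection and a C-terminal wild-type FokI nuclease domain. Expression of the fusion is driven by the CMV promoter. The T7 designation implies that the same coding sequence can be transcribed in vitro to produce mRNA, as is commonly done for injection into zebrafish embryos.

Because FokI cleaves DNA only as a dimer, this "left" monomer is meant to be paired with a matching "right" TALEN that binds the opposite strand across a spacer. The pair generates a double-strand break whose error-prone repair introduces indel mutations. The associated publication describes targeted gene disruption in somatic zebrafish cells with engineered TALENs, which fits use of this construct for knocking out ywhai. The depositor advises confirming plasmid integrity by diagnostic digest, a sensible precaution given the repetitive nature of TAL arrays.
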