Addgene plasmid #42859: TAL3396
Depositing lab: Keith Joung. Depositing organization: Massachusetts General Hospital. Publication: Targeted gene disruption in somatic zebrafish cells using engineered TALENs. Sander JD, Cade L, Khayter C, Reyon D, Peterson RT, Joung JK, Yeh JR. Nat Biotechnol. 2011 Aug 5;29(8):697-8. doi: 10.1038/nbt.1934. PubMed 21822241.
Backbone
  Vector backbone: JDS70
  Backbone manufacturer: Addgene plasmid #32285
  Backbone size w/o insert (bp): 6447
  Vector type: Mammalian Expression ; T7
Growth in bacteria
  Bacterial resistance: Ampicillin, 100 μg/mL
  Growth temperature: 37°C
  Growth strain: XL1 Blue
  Copy number: High Copy
Gene/Insert
  Gene/Insert name: ZebrafishCommunity-ywhai-left (alt name: ywhai)
  Species: D. rerio (zebrafish)
  Insert size (bp): 1640
  Promoter: CMV
  Tag / fusion protein: 3X Flag (N terminal on backbone); WT FOKI (C terminal on backbone)
  Cloning method: Restriction Enzyme; 5′ cloning site N/A (destroyed during cloning); 3′ cloning site N/A (destroyed during cloning)
  Sequencing primers: 5′ CMV-F; 3′ BGH-rev
Terms and licenses: Academic/Nonprofit Terms; Industry Terms: Not Available to Industry
Depositor comments: Target binding site: TACAAGAATGTGGTGGGA It is strongly recommended that users perform a diagnostic digest to verify this plasmid prior to use. For example, a double digest of the plasmid with BamHI and KpnI should result in two bands at 2.3kb and 5.8kb.
How to cite: TAL3396 was a gift from Keith Joung (Addgene plasmid # 42859 ; http://n2t.net/addgene:42859 ; RRID:Addgene_42859)
